Addgene plasmid #101210: pJSC115 - Bacterial expression plasmid for SpCas9-HF1, HNH FRET variant
Purpose: Bacterial expression plasmid for SpCas9-HF1, HNH FRET variant
Depositing lab: Jennifer Doudna & Keith Joung. Depositing organization: University of California, Berkeley. Publication: Enhanced proofreading governs CRISPR-Cas9 targeting accuracy. Chen JS, Dagdas YS, Kleinstiver BP, Welch MM, Sousa AA, Harrington LB, Sternberg SH, Joung JK, Yildiz A, Doudna JA. Nature. 2017 Sep 20. doi: 10.1038/nature24268. PubMed 28931002.
Backbone
  Vector backbone: pCT10
  Backbone manufacturer: Doudna lab
  Vector type: Bacterial Expression
Growth in bacteria
  Bacterial resistance: Ampicillin, 100 μg/mL
  Growth temperature: 37°C
  Growth strain: DH5alpha
  Copy number: High Copy
Gene/Insert
  Gene/Insert name: SpCas9 variant C80S/C574S/S355C/S867C/N497A/R661A/Q695A/Q926A (alt name: Streptococcus pyogenes Cas9)
  Species: Streptococcus pyogenes
  Mutation: C80S, C574S, S355C, S867C, N497A, R661A, Q695A and Q926A
  Promoter: T7
  Tag / fusion protein: 10x His (N terminal on backbone); MBP (N terminal on backbone); TEV site (N terminal on backbone)
  Cloning method: Gibson Cloning
  Sequencing primers: 5′ T7; 3′ T7-term
Terms and licenses: Academic/Nonprofit Terms; Industry Terms: Not Available to Industry
Depositor comments: Please visit https://www.biorxiv.org/content/early/2017/08/12/160036 for bioRxiv preprint.
How to cite: pJSC115 - Bacterial expression plasmid for SpCas9-HF1, HNH FRET variant was a gift from Jennifer Doudna & Keith Joung (Addgene plasmid # 101210 ; http://n2t.net/addgene:101210 ; RRID:Addgene_101210)
