[The description below was written by a language model from this plasmid's Addgene catalogue record and pLannotate feature annotations shown in this document.]
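Description:
pJSC115 is a bacterial expression plasmid built on the pCT10 backbone for producing a modified Streptococcus pyogenes Cas9 protein in E. coli. The 10,073 nt sequence carries a pBR322-type architecture: a ColE1/pMB1 origin of replication with the adjacent bom region and a rop gene, an ampicillin resistance cassette (bla with its own promoter) that serves as the selection marker, and two fragments of the tetracycline efflux gene that are remnants rather than a functional marker. The catalogue lists the plasmid as high copy, although the annotated rop gene is normally associated with reduced copy number.

Expression is driven by a T7 promoter followed by the phage T7 gene 10 ribosome binding site and closed by a T7 terminator, so a host supplying T7 RNA polymerase is needed for production. The open reading frame begins with a 10xHis tag and a cytosolic (signal-sequence-free) maltose binding protein, followed by a TEV protease site, allowing affinity purification, improved solubility and subsequent removal of the N-terminal tags from Cas9. The Cas9 insert carries eight substitutions. N497A, R661A, Q695A and Q926A are the SpCas9-HF1 high-fidelity changes. C80S and C574S replace the two native cysteines, while S355C and S867C introduce new ones; such a layout generally permits site-specific labelling with fluorophore pairs, consistent with the "HNH FRET variant" designation, which implies monitoring of HNH nuclease domain conformation. A short match to the SET1 solubility tag annotated just upstream of the terminator is probably vector-derived T7 sequence. The construct is associated with work on how proofreading governs Cas9 targeting accuracy.
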