Features (pLannotate 1.2.2; 17 found; start..end, strand, type, name):
   1097..1113    +  CDS            TEV site (fragment): tobacco etch virus (TEV) protease recognition and cleavage site
   1124..5228    +  CDS            Cas9 (fragment): Cas9 (Csn1) endonuclease from the Streptococcus pyogenes Type II CRISPR/Cas system generates RNA-guided double strand breaks in DNA
   5313..5362    +  CDS            SET1 (fragment): solubility-enhancement tag derived from T7 phage gene 10B
   5370..5417    +  terminator     T7 terminator: transcription terminator for bacteriophage T7 RNA polymerase
   5443..5735    -  CDS            TcR (fragment): tetracycline efflux protein; tet; confers resistance to tetracycline
   5783..5811    -  promoter       tet promoter: E. coli promoter for tetracycline efflux protein gene
   5924..6028    +  promoter       AmpR promoter: bla
   6029..6889    +  CDS            AmpR: β-lactamase; bla; confers resistance to ampicillin, carbenicillin, and related antibiotics
   7060..7648    +  rep_origin     ori: high-copy-number ColE1/pMB1/pBR322/pUC origin of replication
   7834..7973    -  misc_feature   bom: basis of mobility region from pBR322
   8075..8266    -  CDS            rop: Rop protein, which maintains plasmids at low copy number; rop
   8283..8663    +  CDS            YPB1_ECOLX: Protein predicted: Swiss-Prot protein existence level 4. From Escherichia coli.
   8905..9805    -  CDS            TcR (fragment): tetracycline efflux protein; tet; confers resistance to tetracycline
   9827..9845    +  promoter       T7 promoter: promoter for bacteriophage T7 RNA polymerase
   9934..9956    +  RBS            RBS: efficient ribosome binding site from bacteriophage T7 gene 10 (Olins and Rangwala, 1989)
   9976..10005   +  CDS            10xHis: 10xHis affinity tag
  10015..1042    +  CDS            MBP (across the origin): maltose binding protein from E. coli; malE (mutated); This version of the gene does not encode a signal sequence, so MBP will remain in the cytosol.
>Addgene plasmid #101210 | pJSC115 - Bacterial expression plasmid for SpCas9-HF1, HNH FRET variant | addgene full sequence | sequence record 198133 | Addgene NGS Result
TCTCGCTGAAGTCGGTAAGAAATTCGAGAAAGATACCGGAATTAAAGTCACCGTTGAGCATCCGGATAAA
CTGGAAGAGAAATTCCCACAGGTTGCGGCAACTGGCGATGGCCCTGACATTATCTTCTGGGCACACGACC
GCTTTGGTGGCTACGCTCAATCTGGCCTGTTGGCTGAAATCACCCCGGACAAAGCGTTCCAGGACAAGCT
GTATCCGTTTACCTGGGATGCCGTACGTTACAACGGCAAGCTGATTGCTTACCCGATCGCTGTTGAAGCG
TTATCGCTGATTTATAACAAAGATCTGCTGCCGAACCCGCCAAAAACCTGGGAAGAGATCCCGGCGCTGG
ATAAAGAACTGAAAGCGAAAGGTAAGAGCGCGCTGATGTTCAACCTGCAAGAACCGTACTTCACCTGGCC
GCTGATTGCTGCTGACGGGGGTTATGCGTTCAAGTATGAAAACGGCAAGTACGACATTAAAGACGTGGGC
GTGGATAACGCTGGCGCAAAAGCGGGTCTGACCTTCCTGGTTGACCTGATTAAAAACAAACACATGAATG
CAGACACCGATTACTCCATCGCAGAAGCTGCCTTTAATAAAGGCGAAACAGCGATGACCATCAACGGCCC
GTGGGCATGGTCCAACATCGACACCAGCAAAGTGAATTATGGTGTAACGGTACTGCCGACCTTCAAGGGT
CAACCATCCAAACCGTTCGTTGGCGTGCTGAGCGCAGGTATTAACGCCGCCAGTCCGAACAAAGAGCTGG
CAAAAGAGTTCCTCGAAAACTATCTGCTGACTGATGAAGGTCTGGAAGCGGTTAATAAAGACAAACCGCT
GGGTGCCGTAGCGCTGAAGTCTTACGAGGAAGAGTTGGCGAAAGATCCACGTATTGCCGCCACTATGGAA
AACGCCCAGAAAGGTGAAATCATGCCGAACATCCCGCAGATGTCCGCTTTCTGGTATGCCGTGCGTACTG
CGGTGATCAACGCCGCCAGCGGTCGTCAGACTGTCGATGAAGCCCTGAAAGACGCGCAGACTAATTCGAG
CTCGAACAACAACAACAATAACAATAACAACAACCTCGGGATCGAGGAAAACCTGTACTTCCAATCCAAT
GCAATGGATAAGAAATACTCAATAGGCTTAGATATCGGCACAAATAGCGTCGGATGGGCGGTGATCACTG
ATGAATATAAGGTTCCGTCTAAAAAGTTCAAGGTTCTGGGAAATACAGACCGCCACAGTATCAAAAAAAA
TCTTATAGGGGCTCTTTTATTTGACAGTGGAGAGACAGCGGAAGCGACTCGTCTCAAACGGACAGCTCGT
AGAAGGTATACACGTCGGAAGAATCGTATTTCTTATCTACAGGAGATTTTTTCAAATGAGATGGCGAAAG
TAGATGATAGTTTCTTTCATCGACTTGAAGAGTCTTTTTTGGTGGAAGAAGACAAGAAGCATGAACGTCA
TCCTATTTTTGGAAATATAGTAGATGAAGTTGCTTATCATGAGAAATATCCAACTATCTATCATCTGCGA
AAAAAATTGGTAGATTCTACTGATAAAGCGGATTTGCGCTTAATCTATTTGGCCTTAGCGCATATGATTA
AGTTTCGTGGTCATTTTTTGATTGAGGGAGATTTAAATCCTGATAATAGTGATGTGGACAAACTATTTAT
CCAGTTGGTACAAACCTACAATCAATTATTTGAAGAAAACCCTATTAACGCAAGTGGAGTAGATGCTAAA
GCGATTCTTTCTGCACGATTGAGTAAATCAAGACGATTAGAAAATCTCATTGCTCAGCTCCCCGGTGAGA
AGAAAAATGGCTTATTTGGGAATCTCATTGCTTTGTCATTGGGTTTGACCCCTAATTTTAAATCAAATTT
TGATTTGGCAGAAGATGCTAAATTACAGCTTTCAAAAGATACTTACGATGATGATTTAGATAATTTATTG
GCGCAAATTGGAGATCAATATGCTGATTTGTTTTTGGCAGCTAAGAATTTATCAGATGCTATTTTACTTT
CAGATATCCTAAGAGTAAATACTGAAATAACTAAGGCTCCCCTATCAGCTTCAATGATTAAACGCTACGA
TGAACATCATCAAGACTTGACTCTTTTAAAAGCTTTAGTTCGACAACAACTTCCAGAAAAGTATAAAGAA
ATCTTTTTTGATCAATGTAAAAACGGATATGCAGGTTATATTGATGGGGGAGCTAGCCAAGAAGAATTTT
ATAAATTTATCAAACCAATTTTAGAAAAAATGGATGGTACTGAGGAATTATTGGTGAAACTAAATCGTGA
AGATTTGCTGCGCAAGCAACGGACCTTTGACAACGGCTCTATTCCCCATCAAATTCACTTGGGTGAGCTG
CATGCTATTTTGAGAAGACAAGAAGACTTTTATCCATTTTTAAAAGACAATCGTGAGAAGATTGAAAAAA
TCTTGACTTTTCGAATTCCTTATTATGTTGGTCCATTGGCGCGTGGCAATAGTCGTTTTGCATGGATGAC
TCGGAAGTCTGAAGAAACAATTACCCCATGGAATTTTGAAGAAGTTGTCGATAAAGGTGCTTCAGCTCAA
TCATTTATTGAACGCATGACAGCGTTTGATAAAAATCTTCCAAATGAAAAAGTACTACCAAAACATAGTT
TGCTTTATGAGTATTTTACGGTTTATAACGAATTGACAAAGGTCAAATATGTTACTGAAGGAATGCGAAA
ACCAGCATTTCTTTCAGGTGAACAGAAGAAAGCCATTGTTGATTTACTCTTCAAAACAAATCGAAAAGTA
ACCGTTAAGCAATTAAAAGAAGATTATTTCAAAAAAATAGAATCTTTTGATAGTGTTGAAATTTCAGGAG
TTGAAGATAGATTTAATGCTTCATTAGGTACCTACCATGATTTGCTAAAAATTATTAAAGATAAAGATTT
TTTGGATAATGAAGAAAATGAAGATATCTTAGAGGATATTGTTTTAACATTGACCTTATTTGAAGATAGG
GAGATGATTGAGGAAAGACTTAAAACATATGCTCACCTCTTTGATGATAAGGTGATGAAACAGCTTAAAC
GTCGCCGTTATACTGGTTGGGGAGCGTTGTCTCGAAAATTGATTAATGGTATTAGGGATAAGCAATCTGG
CAAAACAATATTAGATTTTTTGAAATCAGATGGTTTTGCCAATCGCAATTTTATGGCCCTGATCCATGAT
GATAGTTTGACATTTAAAGAAGACATTCAAAAAGCACAAGTGTCTGGACAAGGCGATAGTTTACATGAAC
ATATTGCAAATTTAGCTGGTAGCCCTGCTATTAAAAAAGGTATTTTACAGACTGTAAAAGTTGTTGATGA
ATTGGTCAAAGTAATGGGGCGGCATAAGCCAGAAAATATCGTTATTGAAATGGCACGTGAAAATCAGACA
ACTCAAAAGGGCCAGAAAAATTCGCGAGAGCGTATGAAACGAATCGAAGAAGGTATCAAAGAATTAGGAA
GTCAGATTCTTAAAGAGCATCCTGTTGAAAATACTCAATTGCAAAATGAAAAGCTCTATCTCTATTATCT
CCAAAATGGAAGAGACATGTATGTGGACCAAGAATTAGATATTAATCGTTTAAGTGATTATGATGTCGAT
CACATTGTTCCACAAAGTTTCCTTAAAGACGATTCAATAGACAATAAGGTCTTAACGCGTTCTGATAAAA
ATCGTGGTAAATGCGATAACGTTCCAAGTGAAGAAGTAGTCAAAAAGATGAAAAACTATTGGAGACAACT
TCTAAACGCCAAGTTAATCACTCAACGTAAGTTTGATAATTTAACGAAAGCTGAACGTGGAGGTTTGAGT
GAACTTGATAAAGCTGGTTTTATCAAACGCCAATTGGTTGAAACTCGCGCCATCACTAAGCATGTGGCAC
AAATTTTGGATAGTCGCATGAATACTAAATACGATGAAAATGATAAACTTATTCGAGAGGTTAAAGTGAT
TACCTTAAAATCTAAATTAGTTTCTGACTTCCGAAAAGATTTCCAATTCTATAAAGTACGTGAGATTAAC
AATTACCATCATGCCCATGATGCGTATCTAAATGCCGTCGTTGGAACTGCTTTGATTAAGAAATATCCAA
AACTTGAATCGGAGTTTGTCTATGGTGATTATAAAGTTTATGATGTTCGTAAAATGATTGCTAAGTCTGA
GCAAGAAATAGGCAAAGCAACCGCAAAATATTTCTTTTACTCTAATATCATGAACTTCTTCAAAACAGAA
ATTACACTTGCAAATGGAGAGATTCGCAAACGCCCTCTAATCGAAACTAATGGGGAAACTGGAGAAATTG
TCTGGGATAAAGGGCGAGATTTTGCCACAGTGCGCAAAGTATTGTCCATGCCCCAAGTCAATATTGTCAA
GAAAACAGAAGTACAGACAGGCGGATTCTCCAAGGAGTCAATTTTACCAAAAAGAAATTCGGACAAGCTT
ATTGCTCGTAAAAAAGACTGGGATCCAAAAAAATATGGTGGTTTTGATAGTCCAACGGTAGCTTATTCAG
TCCTAGTGGTTGCTAAGGTGGAAAAAGGGAAATCGAAGAAGTTAAAATCCGTTAAAGAGTTACTAGGGAT
CACAATTATGGAAAGAAGTTCCTTTGAAAAAAATCCGATTGACTTTTTAGAAGCTAAAGGATATAAGGAA
GTTAAAAAAGACTTAATCATTAAACTACCTAAATATAGTCTTTTTGAGTTAGAAAACGGTCGTAAACGGA
TGCTGGCTAGTGCCGGAGAATTACAAAAAGGAAATGAGCTGGCTCTGCCAAGCAAATATGTGAATTTTTT
ATATTTAGCTAGTCATTATGAAAAGTTGAAGGGTAGTCCAGAAGATAACGAACAAAAACAATTGTTTGTG
GAGCAGCATAAGCATTATTTAGATGAGATTATTGAGCAAATCAGTGAATTTTCTAAGCGTGTTATTTTAG
CAGATGCCAATTTAGATAAAGTTCTTAGTGCATATAACAAACATAGAGACAAACCAATACGTGAACAAGC
AGAAAATATTATTCATTTATTTACGTTGACGAATCTTGGAGCTCCCGCTGCTTTTAAATATTTTGATACA
ACAATTGATCGTAAACGATATACGTCTACAAAAGAAGTTTTAGATGCCACTCTTATCCATCAATCCATCA
CTGGTCTTTATGAAACACGCATTGATTTGAGTCAGCTAGGAGGTGACTAATAACATTGGAAGTGGATAAC
GGATCCGCGATCGCGGCGCGCCACCTGGTGGCCGGCCGGTACCACGCGTGCGCTCTGATCCGGCTGCTAA
CAAAGCCCGAAAGGAAGCTGAGTTGGCTGCTGCCACCGCTGAGCAATAACTAGCATAACCCCTTGGGGCC
TCTAAACGGGTCTTGAGGGGTTTTTTGCTGAAAGGAGGAACTATATCCGGATATCCACAGGACGGGTGTG
GTCGCCATGATCGCGTAGTCGATAGTGGCTCCAAGTAGCGAAGCGAGCAGGACTGGGCGGCGGCCAAAGC
GGTCGGACAGTGCTCCGAGAACGGGTGCGCATAGAAATTGCATCAACGCATATAGCGCTAGCAGCACGCC
ATAGTGACTGGCGATGCTGTCGGAATGGACGATATCCCGCAAGAGGCCCGGCAGTACCGGCATAACCAAG
CCTATGCCTACAGCATCCAGGGTGACGGTGCCGAGGATGACGATGAGCGCATTGTTAGATTTCATACACG
GTGCCTGACTGCGTTAGCAATTTAACTGTGATAAACTACCGCATTAAAGCTTATCGATGATAAGCTGTCA
AACATGAGAATTCTTGAAGACGAAAGGGCCTCGTGATACGCCTATTTTTATAGGTTAATGTCATGATAAT
AATGGTTTCTTAGACGTCAGGTGGCACTTTTCGGGGAAATGTGCGCGGAACCCCTATTTGTTTATTTTTC
TAAATACATTCAAATATGTATCCGCTCATGAGACAATAACCCTGATAAATGCTTCAATAACATTGAAAAA
GGAAGAGTATGAGTATTCAACATTTCCGTGTCGCCCTTATTCCCTTTTTTGCGGCATTTTGCCTTCCTGT
TTTTGCTCACCCAGAAACGCTGGTGAAAGTAAAAGATGCTGAAGATCAGTTGGGTGCACGAGTGGGTTAC
ATCGAACTGGATCTCAACAGCGGTAAGATCCTTGAGAGTTTTCGCCCCGAAGAACGTTTTCCAATGATGA
GCACTTTTAAAGTTCTGCTATGTGGCGCGGTATTATCCCGTGTTGACGCCGGGCAAGAGCAACTCGGTCG
CCGCATACACTATTCTCAGAATGACTTGGTTGAGTACTCACCAGTCACAGAAAAGCATCTTACGGATGGC
ATGACAGTAAGAGAATTATGCAGTGCTGCCATAACCATGAGTGATAACACTGCGGCCAACTTACTTCTGA
CAACGATCGGAGGACCGAAGGAGCTAACCGCTTTTTTGCACAACATGGGGGATCATGTAACTCGCCTTGA
TCGTTGGGAACCGGAGCTGAATGAAGCCATACCAAACGACGAGCGTGACACCACGATGCCTGCAGCAATG
GCAACAACGTTGCGCAAACTATTAACTGGCGAACTACTTACTCTAGCTTCCCGGCAACAATTAATAGACT
GGATGGAGGCGGATAAAGTTGCAGGACCACTTCTGCGCTCGGCCCTTCCGGCTGGCTGGTTTATTGCTGA
TAAATCTGGAGCCGGTGAGCGTGGGTCTCGCGGTATCATTGCAGCACTGGGGCCAGATGGTAAGCCCTCC
CGTATCGTAGTTATCTACACGACGGGGAGTCAGGCAACTATGGATGAACGAAATAGACAGATCGCTGAGA
TAGGTGCCTCACTGATTAAGCATTGGTAACTGTCAGACCAAGTTTACTCATATATACTTTAGATTGATTT
AAAACTTCATTTTTAATTTAAAAGGATCTAGGTGAAGATCCTTTTTGATAATCTCATGACCAAAATCCCT
TAACGTGAGTTTTCGTTCCACTGAGCGTCAGACCCCGTAGAAAAGATCAAAGGATCTTCTTGAGATCCTT
TTTTTCTGCGCGTAATCTGCTGCTTGCAAACAAAAAAACCACCGCTACCAGCGGTGGTTTGTTTGCCGGA
TCAAGAGCTACCAACTCTTTTTCCGAAGGTAACTGGCTTCAGCAGAGCGCAGATACCAAATACTGTCCTT
CTAGTGTAGCCGTAGTTAGGCCACCACTTCAAGAACTCTGTAGCACCGCCTACATACCTCGCTCTGCTAA
TCCTGTTACCAGTGGCTGCTGCCAGTGGCGATAAGTCGTGTCTTACCGGGTTGGACTCAAGACGATAGTT
ACCGGATAAGGCGCAGCGGTCGGGCTGAACGGGGGGTTCGTGCACACAGCCCAGCTTGGAGCGAACGACC
TACACCGAACTGAGATACCTACAGCGTGAGCTATGAGAAAGCGCCACGCTTCCCGAAGGGAGAAAGGCGG
ACAGGTATCCGGTAAGCGGCAGGGTCGGAACAGGAGAGCGCACGAGGGAGCTTCCAGGGGGAAACGCCTG
GTATCTTTATAGTCCTGTCGGGTTTCGCCACCTCTGACTTGAGCGTCGATTTTTGTGATGCTCGTCAGGG
GGGCGGAGCCTATGGAAAAACGCCAGCAACGCGGCCTTTTTACGGTTCCTGGCCTTTTGCTGGCCTTTTG
CTCACATGTTCTTTCCTGCGTTATCCCCTGATTCTGTGGATAACCGTATTACCGCCTTTGAGTGAGCTGA
TACCGCTCGCCGCAGCCGAACGACCGAGCGCAGCGAGTCAGTGAGCGAGGAAGCGGAAGAGCGCCTGATG
CGGTATTTTCTCCTTACGCATCTGTGCGGTATTTCACACCGCAATGGTGCACTCTCAGTACAATCTGCTC
TGATGCCGCATAGTTAAGCCAGTATACACTCCGCTATCGCTACGTGACTGGGTCATGGCTGCGCCCCGAC
ACCCGCCAACACCCGCTGACGCGCCCTGACGGGCTTGTCTGCTCCCGGCATCCGCTTACAGACAAGCTGT
GACCGTCTCCGGGAGCTGCATGTGTCAGAGGTTTTCACCGTCATCACCGAAACGCGCGAGGCAGCTGCGG
TAAAGCTCATCAGCGTGGTCGTGAAGCGATTCACAGATGTCTGCCTGTTCATCCGCGTCCAGCTCGTTGA
GTTTCTCCAGAAGCGTTAATGTCTGGCTTCTGATAAAGCGGGCCATGTTAAGGGCGGTTTTTTCCTGTTT
GGTCACTGATGCCTCCGTGTAAGGGGGATTTCTGTTCATGGGGGTAATGATACCGATGAAACGAGAGAGG
ATGCTCACGATACGGGTTACTGATGATGAACATGCCCGGTTACTGGAACGTTGTGAGGGTAAACAACTGG
CGGTATGGATGCGGCGGGACCAGAGAAAAATCACTCAGGGTCAATGCCAGCGCTTCGTTAATACAGATGT
AGGTGTTCCACAGGGTAGCCAGCAGCATCCTGCGATGCAGATCCGGAACATAATGGTGCAGGGCGCTGAC
TTCCGCGTTTCCAGACTTTACGAAACACGGAAACCGAAGACCATTCATGTTGTTGCTCAGGTCGCAGACG
TTTTGCAGCAGCAGTCGCTTCACGTTCGCTCGCGTATCGGTGATTCATTCTGCTAACCAGTAAGGCAACC
CCGCCAGCCTAGCCGGGTCCTCAACGACAGGAGCACGATCATGCGCACCCGTGGCCAGGACCCAACGCTG
CCCGAGATGCGCCGCGTGCGGCTGCTGGAGATGGCGGACGCGATGGATATGTTCTGCCAAGGGTTGGTTT
GCGCATTCACAGTTCTCCGCAAGAATTGATTGGCTCCAATTCTTGGAGTGGTGAATCCGTTAGCGAGGTG
CCGCCGGCTTCCATTCAGGTCGAGGTGGCCCGGCTCCATGCACCGCGACGCAACGCGGGGAGGCAGACAA
GGTATAGGGCGGCGCCTACAATCCATGCCAACCCGTTCCATGTGCTCGCCGAGGCGGCATAAATCGCCGT
GACGATCAGCGGTCCAATGATCGAAGTTAGGCTGGTAAGAGCCGCGAGCGATCCTTGAAGCTGTCCCTGA
TGGTCGTCATCTACCTGCCTGGACAGCATGGCCTGCAACGCGGGCATCCCGATGCCGCCGGAAGCGAGAA
GAATCATAATGGGGAAGGCCATCCAGCCTCGCGTCGCGAACGCCAGCAAGACGTAGCCCAGCGCGTCGGC
CGCCATGCCGGCGATAATGGCCTGCTTCTCGCCGAAACGTTTGGTGGCGGGACCAGTGACGAAGGCTTGA
GCGAGGGCGTGCAAGATTCCGAATACCGCAAGCGACAGGCCGATCATCGTCGCGCTCCAGCGAAAGCGGT
CCTCGCCGAAAATGACCCAGAGCGCTGCCGGCACCTGTCCTACGAGTTGCATGATAAAGAAGACAGTCAT
AAGTGCGGCGACGATAGTCATGCCCCGCGCCCACCGGAAGGAGCTGACTGGGTTGAAGGCTCTCAAGGGC
ATCGGTCGACGCTCTCCCTTATGCGACTCCTGCATTAGGAAGCAGCCCAGTAGTAGGTTGAGGCCGTTGA
GCACCGCCGCCGCAAGGAATGGTGCATGCAAGGAGATGGCGCCCAACAGTCCCCCGGCCACGGGGCCTGC
CACCATACCCACGCCGAAACAAGCGCTCATGAGCCCGAAGTGGCGAGCCCGATCTTCCCCATCGGTGATG
TCGGCGATATAGGCGCCAGCAACCGCACCTGTGGCGCCGGTGATGCCGGCCACGATGCGTCCGGCGTAGA
GGATCGAGATCTCGATCCCGCGAAATTAATACGACTCACTATAGGGAGACCACAACGGTTTCCCTCTAGT
GCCGGCTCCGGAGAGCTCTTTAATTAAGCGGCCGCCCTGCAGGACTCGAGTTCTAGAAATAATTTTGTTT
AACTTTAAGAAGGAGATATACATATGAAATCTTCTCACCATCACCATCACCATCACCATCACCATGGTTC
TTCTATGAAAATCGAAGAAGGTAAACTGGTAATCTGGATTAACGGCGATAAAGGCTATAACGG
